>Addgene plasmid #84736 | pGem-nHyPer:cAPX | addgene full sequence | sequence record 181823 | Addgene NGS Result
TGAGCGTCGGAAAGGCGCTCGGTCTTGCCTTGCTCGTCGGTGATGTACTTCACCAGCTCCGCGAAGTCGC
TCTTCTTGATGGAGCGCATGGGGACGTGCTTGGCAATCACGCGCACCCCCCGGCCGTTTTAGCGGCTAAA
AAAGTCATGGCTCTGCCCTCGGGCGGACCACGCCCATCATGACCTTGCCAAGCTCGTCCTGCTTCTCTTC
GATCTTCGCCAGCAGGGCGAGGATCGTGGCATCACCGAACCGCGCCGTGCGCGGGTCGTCGGTGAGCCAG
AGTTTCAGCAGGCCGCCCAGGCGGCCCAGGTCGCCATTGATGCGGGCCAGCTCGCGGACGTGCTCATAGT
CCACGACGCCCGTGATTTTGTAGCCCTGGCCGACGGCCAGCAGGTAGGCCGACAGGCTCATGCCGGCCGC
CGCCGCCTTTTCCTCAATCGCTCTTCGTTCGTCTGGAAGGCAGTACACCTTGATAGGTGGGCTGCCCTTC
CTGGTTGGCTTGGTTTCATCAGCCATCCGCTTGCCCTCATCTGTTACGCCGGCGGTAGCCGGCCAGCCTC
GCAGAGCAGGATTCCCGTTGAGCACCGCCAGGTGCGAATAAGGGACAGTGAAGAAGGAACACCCGCTCGC
GGGTGGGCCTACTTCACCTATCCTGCCCGGCTGACGCCGTTGGATACACCAAGGAAAGTCTACACGAACC
CTTTGGCAAAATCCTGTATATCGTGCGAAAAAGGATGGATATACCGAAAAAATCGCTATAATGACCCCGA
AGCAGGGTTATGCAGCGGAAAAGCGCCACGCTTCCCGAAGGGAGAAAGGCGGACAGGTATCCGGTAAGCG
GCAGGGTCGGAACAGGAGAGCGCACGAGGGAGCTTCCAGGGGGAAACGCCTGGTATCTTTATAGTCCTGT
CGGGTTTCGCCACCTCTGACTTGAGCGTCGATTTTTGTGATGCTCGTCAGGGGGGCGGAGCCTATGGAAA
AACGCCAGCAACGCGGCCTTTTTACGGTTCCTGGCCTTTTGCTGGCCTTTTGCTCACATGTTCTTTCCTG
CGTTATCCCCTGATTCTGTGGATAACCGTATTACCGCCTTTGAGTGAGCTGATACCGCTCGCCGCAGCCG
AACGACCGAGCGCAGCGAGTCAGTGAGCGAGGAAGCGGAAGAGCGCCAGAAGGCCGCCAGAGAGGCCGAG
CGCGGCCGTGAGGCTTGGACGCTAGGGCAGGGCATGAAAAAGCCCGTAGCGGGCTGCTACGGGCGTCTGA
CGCGGTGGAAAGGGGGAGGGGATGTTGTCTACATGGCTCTGCTGTAGTGAGTGGGTTGCGCTCCGGCAGC
GGTCCTGATCAATCGTCACCCTTTCTCGGTCCTTCAACGTTCCTGACAACGAGCCTCCTTTTCGCCAATC
CATCGACAATCACCGCGAGTCCCTGCTCGAACGCTGCGTCCGGACCGGCTTCGTCGAAGGCGTCTATCGC
GGCCCGCAACAGCGGCGAGAGCGGAGCCTGTTCAACGGTGCCGCCGCGCTCGCCGGCATCGCTGTCGCCG
GCCTGCTCCTCAAGCACGGCCCCAACAGTGAAGTAGCTGATTGTCATCAGCGCATTGACGGCGTCCCCGG
CCGAAAAACCCGCCTCGCAGAGGAAGCGAAGCTGCGCGTCGGCCGTTTCCATCTGCGGTGCGCCCGGTCG
CGTGCCGGCATGGATGCGCGCGCCATCGCGGTAGGCGAGCAGCGCCTGCCTGAAGCTGCGGGCATTCCCG
ATCAGAAATGAGCGCCAGTCGTCGTCGGCTCTCGGCACCGAATGCGTATGATTCTCCGCCAGCATGGCTT
CGGCCAGTGCGTCGAGCAGCGCCCGCTTGTTCCTGAAGTGCCAGTAAAGCGCCGGCTGCTGAACCCCCAA
CCGTTCCGCCAGTTTGCGTGTCGTCAGACCGTCTACGCCGACCTCGTTCAACAGGTCCAGGGCGGCACGG
ATCACTGTATTCGGCTGCAACTTTGTCATGCTTGACACTTTATCACTGATAAACATAATATGTCCACCAA
CTTATCAGTGATAAAGAATCCGCGCGTTCAATCGGACCAGCGGAGGCTGGTCCGGAGGCCAGACGTGAAA
CCCAACATACCCCTGATCGTAATTCTGAGCACTGTCGCGCTCGACGCTGTCGGCATCGGCCTGATTATGC
CGGTGCTGCCGGGCCTCCTGCGCGATCTGGTTCACTCGAACGACGTCACCGCCCACTATGGCATTCTGCT
GGCGCTGTATGCGTTGGTGCAATTTGCCTGCGCACCTGTGCTGGGCGCGCTGTCGGATCGTTTCGGGCGG
CGGCCAATCTTGCTCGTCTCGCTGGCCGGCGCCAGATCTGGGGAACCCTGTGGTTGGCATGCACATACAA
ATGGACGAACGGATAAACCTTTTCACGCCCTTTTAAATATCCGATTATTCTAATAAACGCTCTTTTCTCT
TAGGTTTACCCGCCAATATATCCTGTCAAACACTGATAGTTTAAACTGAAGGCGGGAAACGACAATCTGA
TCATGAGCGGAGAATTAAGGGAGTCACGTTATGACCCCCGCCGATGACGCGGGACAAGCCGTTTTACGTT
TGGAACTGACAGAACCGCAACGTTGAAGGAGCCACTCAGCCGCGGGTTTCTGGAGTTTAATGAGCTAAGC
ACATACGTCAGAAACCATTATTGCGCGTTCAAAAGTCGCCTAAGGTCACTATCAGCTAGCAAATATTTCT
TGTCAAAAATGCTCCACTGACGTTCCATAAATTCCCCTCGGTATCCAATTAGAGTCTCATATTCACTCTC
AATCCAAATAATCTGCACCGGATCTGGATCGTTTCGCATGATTGAACAAGATGGATTGCACGCAGGTTCT
CCGGCCGCTTGGGTGGAGAGGCTATTCGGCTATGACTGGGCACAACAGACAATCGGCTGCTCTGATGCCG
CCGTGTTCCGGCTGTCAGCGCAGGGGCGCCCGGTTCTTTTTGTCAAGACCGACCTGTCCGGTGCCCTGAA
TGAACTGCAGGACGAGGCAGCGCGGCTATCGTGGCTGGCCACGACGGGCGTTCCTTGCGCAGCTGTGCTC
GACGTTGTCACTGAAGCGGGAAGGGACTGGCTGCTATTGGGCGAAGTGCCGGGGCAGGATCTCCTGTCAT
CTCACCTTGCTCCTGCCGAGAAAGTATCCATCATGGCTGATGCAATGCGGCGGCTGCATACGCTTGATCC
GGCTACCTGCCCATTCGACCACCAAGCGAAACATCGCATCGAGCGAGCACGTACTCGGATGGAAGCCGGT
CTTGTCGATCAGGATGATCTGGACGAAGAGCATCAGGGGCTCGCGCCAGCCGAACTGTTCGCCAGGCTCA
AGGCGCGCATGCCCGACGGCGATGATCTCGTCGTGACCCATGGCGATGCCTGCTTGCCGAATATCATGGT
GGAAAATGGCCGCTTTTCTGGATTCATCGACTGTGGCCGGCTGGGTGTGGCGGACCGCTATCAGGACATA
GCGTTGGCTACCCGTGATATTGCTGAAGAGCTTGGCGGCGAATGGGCTGACCGCTTCCTCGTGCTTTACG
GTATCGCCGCTCCCGATTCGCAGCGCATCGCCTTCTATCGCCTTCTTGACGAGTTCTTCTGAGCGGGACT
CTGGGGTTCGAAATGACCGACCAAGCGACGCCCAACCTGCCATCACGAGATTTCGATTCCACCGCCGCCT
TCTATGAAAGGTTGGGCTTCGGAATCGTTTTCCGGGACGCCGGCTGGATGATCCTCCAGCGCGGGGATCT
CATGCTGGAGTTCTTCGCCCACGGGATCTCTGCGGAACAGGCGGTCGAAGGTGCCGATATCATTACGACA
GCAACGGCCGACAAGCACAACGCCACGATCCTGAGCGACAATATGATCGGGCCCGGCGTCCACATCAACG
GCGTCGGCGGCGACTGCCCAGGCAAGACCGAGATGCACCGCGATATCTTGCTGCGTTCGGATATTTTCGT
GGAGTTCCCGCCACAGACCCGGATGATCCCCGATCGTTCAAACATTTGGCAATAAAGTTTCTTAAGATTG
AATCCTGTTGCCGGTCTTGCGATGATTATCATATAATTTCTGTTGAATTACGTTAAGCATGTAATAATTA
ACATGTAATGCATGACGTTATTTATGAGATGGGTTTTTATGATTAGAGTCCCGCAATTATACATTTAATA
CGCGATAGAAAACAAAATATAGCGCGCAAACTAGGATAAATTATCGCGCGCGGTGTCATCTATGTTACTA
GATCGGGCCTCCTGTC
[82 nt withheld, positions 4287-4368]
GCTCTGAGGGA
[161 nt withheld, positions 4380-4540]
T
[41 nt withheld, positions 4542-4582]
T
[62 nt withheld, positions 4584-4645]
A
[35 nt withheld, positions 4647-4681]
CCTCCCTCAATCGGTTGAATGTCGCCCTTTTGTCTTTGGCCCAATACGCAAACCGCCTCTCCCCGCGCGT
TGGCCGATTCATTAATGCAGCTGGCACGACAGGTTTCCCGACTGGAAAGCGGGCAGTGAGCGCAACGCAA
TTAATGTGAGTTAGCTCACTCATTAGGCACCCCAGGCTTTACACTTTATGCTTCCGGCTCGTATGTTGTG
TGGAATTGTGAGCGGATAACAATTTCACACAGGAAACAGCTATGACCATGATTACGCCAAGCTTCCTAGG
ATCCCCGATCTAGTAACATAGATGACACCGCGCGCGATAATTTATCCTAGTTTGCGCGCTATATTTTGTT
TTCTATCGCGTATTAAATGTATAATTGCGGGACTCTAATCATAAAAACCCATCTCATAAATAACGTCATG
CATTACATGTTAATTATTACATGCTTAACGTAATTCAACAGAAATTATATGATAATCATCGCAAGACCGG
CAACAGGATTCAATCTTAAGAAACTTTATTGCCAAATGTTTGAACGATCGGGAATTGGATCCGGTACCGA
GCTCGGATCCACTAGTAACGGCCGCCAGTGTGCTGGAATTCGCCCTTGGATCCACCACTTTGTACAAGAA
AGCTGGGTCGGCGCGCCCACCCTTTTAAGCATCAGCAAACCCAAGCTCAGAAAGCTTCATGTGGGCCTCA
GCGTAATCAGCGAAAAAGGCATCTTCATCAGCAGCGTATTTCTCGACCAAAGGACGGAAAACAGGGTCGT
CCAATAGTGCTTTGTCAGAGACAAGCTGAAGAAGGCCTTCCTTCTCTCCGCTCAAGAGTTCCTTGAAGTA
AGAGTTGTCGAAGATTAGAGGGTTTGATGTCCATGCACCTTCGAAGCCAGACCTATCCTTGTGGCATCGT
CCCAGAGTGTGGGCACCAGATAAAGCGACAATGTCTTTGTCAGATAAGCCCATCTGCTTAGCAAAGACAT
CTCTCAAATGGTCACAACCCTTGGTAGCATCAGGAAGACGACCCTCTGGAGGTGGTTGGGGCTTGTCCTC
TCTTCCAGGGTGGAAAGGAATGTCAGGGCCACCAGTAACTTCAACGGCCACAACACCAGCAAGCTGATGG
AAATCAGCAAAAGAGATGGTAGGGAATTGCTCCCTGATGGGGTCCAACAACCTAAGAGCAATGTGGATAC
CACTGTTGGCTCCATGAGCTTGCTCAGCGTCAAACCTCATTGTTCCGAATGGACCTCCAGTCCTTGATTG
ACAATCGAAAGTTCCAGCAGAGTGCCATGCGAGTCGGACCATGATGGGTGCACAGTTCTTCTCAGCGATC
AAACCTCTGAGCTTCCTCCTGCACTTCTCAACAGCCTTCTTGTAATCTTCGCTCACGGTTGGGTAGTTCT
TCGTCATGGTGAAGGGGGCGGCCGCGGAGCCTGCTTTTTTGTACAAACTTGTTCTAGAAGGATTGGTTGA
GTATCTGATGATCCTTCAAATGGGAATGAATGCCTTCTTATATAGAGGGAATTCTTTTGTGGTCGTCACT
GCGTTCGTCATACGCATTAGTGAGTGGGCTGTCAGGACAGCTCTTTTCCACGTTATTTTGTTCCCCACTT
GTACTAGAGGAATCTGCTTTATCTTTGCAATAAAGGCAAAGATGCTTTTGGTAGGTGCGCCTAACAATTC
TGCACCATTCCTTTTTTGTCTGGTCCCCACAAGCCAGCTGCTCGATGTTGACAAGATTACTTTCAAAGAT
GCCCACTAACTTTAAGTCTTCGGTGGATGTCTTTTTCTGAAACTTACTGACCATGATGCATGTGCTGGAA
CAGTAGTTTACTTTGATTGAAGATTCTTCATTGATCTCCTGTAGCTTTTGGCTAATGGTTTGGAGACTCT
GTACCCTGACCTTGTTGAGGCTTTGGACTGAGAATTCTTCCTTACAAACCTTTGAGGATGGGAGTTCCTT
CTTGGTTTTGGCGATACCAATTTGAATAAAGTGATATGGCTCGTACCTTGTTGATTGAACCCAATCTGGA
ATGCTGCTAAATCCTGAGCTCAAGCTTGCATGCCTGCAGGTCCCCAGATTAGCCTTTTCAATTTCAGAAA
GAATGCTAACCCACAGATGGTTAGAGAGGCTTACGCAGCAGGTCTCATCAAGACGATCTACCCGAGCAAT
AATCTCCAGGAAATCAAATACCTTCCCAAGAAGGTTAAAGATGCAGTCAAAAGATTCAGGACTAACTGCA
TCAAGAACACAGAGAAAGATATATTTCTCAAGATCAGAAGTACTATTCCAGTATGGACGATTCAAGGCTT
GCTTCACAAACCAAGGCAAGTAATAGAGATTGGAGTCTCTAAAAAGGTAGTTCCCACTGAATCAAAGGCC
ATGGAGTCAAAGATTCAAATAGAGGACCTAACAGAACTCGCCGTAAAGACTGGCGAACAGTTCATACAGA
GTCTCTTACGACTCAATGACAAGAAGAAAATCTTCGTCAACATGGTGGAGCACGACACACTTGTCTACTC
CAAAAATATCAAAGATACAGTCTCAGAAGACCAAAGGGCAATTGAGACTTTTCAACAAAGGGTAATATCC
GGAAACCTCCTCGGATTCCATTGCCCAGCTATCTGTCACTTTATTGTGAAGATAGTGGAAAAGGAAGGTG
GCTCCTACAAATGCCATCATTGCGATAAAGGAAAGGCCATCGTTGAAGATGCCTCTGCCGACAGTGGTCC
CAAAGATGGACCCCCACCCACGAGGAGCATCGTGGAAAAAGAAGACGTTCCAACCACGTCTTCAAAGCAA
GTGGATTGATGTGATATCTCCACTGACGTAAGGGATGACGCACAATCCCACTATCCTTCGCAAGACCCTT
CCTCTATATAAGGAAGTTCATTTCATTTGGAGAGAACACGGGGGACTCTAGAGTTATCAACAAGTTTGTA
CAAAAAAGCAGGCTCCGCGGCCGCCCCCTTCACCATGCCTAAGAAGAAGAGAAAGGTTGAAATGGCTTCT
CAACAGGGTGAGACTATGTCAGGACCATTGCATATCGGTCTAATCCCAACAGTTGGACCTTACTTACTTC
CTCACATTATCCCAATGCTACACCAAACTTTCCCTAAACTTGAAATGTACCTTCACGAGGCACAGACTCA
TCAACTATTGGCCCAGTTAGATAGTGGTAAACTTGATTGTGTCATACTAGCTTTGGTAAAGGAATCCGAG
GCATTCATAGAAGTGCCTCTTTTCGATGAACCTATGCTTTTAGCAATCTATGAAGATCACCCATGGGCCA
ATAGAGAATGCGTTCCAATGGCAGATTTGGCCGGTGAGAAACTTCTAATGCTTGAGGATGGACACTGCTT
GAGGGATCAAGCTATGTCCGCCGGTTACAATTCAGATAACGTCTATATCATGGCCGACAAACAGAAGAAT
GGTATAAAGGCCAACTTCAAAATTAGACATAACGTGGAAGATGGTTCCGTACAACTAGCAGACCATTATC
AACAGAACACCCCAATCGGTGACGGACCTGTTTTACTTCCAGATAACCACTACCTATCTTTTCAGTCTGT
CCTATCCAAAGACCCAAATGAGAAAAGGGATCACATGGTGTTGCTTGAGTTCGTAACCGCTGCCGGTATT
ACTCTTGGTATGGATGAGCTATACAATGTAGACGGAGGTAGTGGAGGTACAGGTTCCAAGGGAGAAGAGT
TGTTCACAGGAGTTGTCCCAATATTAGTAGAACTTGATGGTGACGTGAACGGTCACAAATTTTCAGTCTC
CGGAGAAGGTGAGGGTGACGCAACCTACGGAAAACTAACATTGAAATTAATCTGTACAACTGGAAAACTT
CCTGTCCCATGGCCAACATTAGTAACAACCTTAGGTTACGGTTTAAAGTGCTTCGCAAGATATCCTGACC
ATATGAAGCAACATGACTTCTTCAAGAGTGCTATGCCTGAGGGATATGTGCAAGAGAGGACTATATTCTT
CAAAGACGACGGTAATTATAAAACTAGGGCAGAAGTGAAGTTTGAGGGAGATACTTTGGTGAATAGAATA
GAGCTTAAAGGTATCGGATTCAAAGAGGACGGAAATATTCTTGGACACAAGCTAGAGTACAACGGAACCG
GATTTTGCTTCGAAGCCGGTGCTGACGAGGATACTCACTTCAGGGCTACATCACTAGAAACCTTGAGGAA
CATGGTAGCCGTTGGAAGTGGAATAACTTTGTTACCAGCACTTGCCGTGCCACCAGAGAGGAAGAGGGAT
GGTGTAGTTTATCTTCCATGCATTAAACCAGAGCCAAGAAGGACCATTGGATTGGTCTACAGGCCAGGTT
CACCATTGAGATCAAGGTATGAACAGTTAGCAGAGGCTATAAGAGCCAGGATGGATGGTCACTTTGATAA
GGTTTTGAAGCAAGCAGTGCCTAAGAAGAAGAGAAAGGTTTGAAAGGGTGGGCGCGCCGACCCAGCTTTC
TTGTACAAAGTGGTTGATAACAGCGCTTAGAGCTCGAATTTCCCCGATCGTTCAAACATTTGGCAATAAA
GTTTCTTAAGATTGAATCCTGTTGCCGGTCTTGCGATGATTATCATATAATTTCTGTTGAATTACGTTAA
GCATGTAATAATTAACATGTAATGCATGACGTTATTTATGAGATGGGTTTTTATGATTAGAGTCCCGCAA
TTATACATTTAATACGCGATAGAAAACAAAATATAGCGCGCAAACTAGGATAAATTATCGCGCGCGGTGT
CATCTATGTTACTAGATCGGGAATTAGCTTCATCAACGCAAGACATGCGCACGACCGTCTGACAGGAGAG
GAATTTCCGACGAGCACAGAAAGGACTTGCTCTTGGACGTAGGCCTATTTCTCAGGCACATGTATCAAGT
GTTCGGACGTGGGTTTTCGATGGTGTATCAGCCGCCGCCAACTGGGAGATGAGGAGGCTTTCTTGGGGGG
CAGTCAGCAGTTCATTTCACAAGACAGAGGAACTTGTAAGGAGATGCACTGATTTATCTTGGCGCAAACC
AGCAGGACGAATTAGTGGGAATAGCCCGCGAATATCTAAGTTATGCCTGTCGGCATGAGCAGAAACTTCC
AATTCGAAACAGTTTGGAGAGGTTGTTTTTGGGCATACCTTTTGTTAGTCAGCCTCTCGATTGCTCATCG
TCATTACACAGTACCGAAGTTTGATCGATCTAGTAACATAGATGACACCGCGCGCGATAATTTATCCTAG
TTTGCGCGCTATATTTTGTTTTCTATCGCGTATTAAATGTATAATTGCGGGACTCTAATCATAAAAACCC
ATCTCATAAATAACGTCATGCATTACATGTTAATTATTACATGCTTAACGTAATTCAACAGAAATTATAT
GATAATCATCGCAAGACCGGCAACAGGATTCAATCTTAAGAAACTTTATTGCCAAATGTTTGAACGATCT
GCTTCGACGCACTCCTTCTTTACTCCACCATCTCGTCCTTATTGAAAACGTGGGTAGCACCAAAACGAAT
CAAGTCGCTGGAACTGAAGTTACCAATCACGCTGGATGATTTGCCAGTTGGATTAATCTTGCCTTTCCCC
GCATGAATAATATTGATGAATGCATGCGTGAGGGGTATTTCGATTTTGGCAATAGCTGCAATTGCCGCGA
CATCCTCCAACGAGCATAATTCTTCAGAAAAATAGCGATGTTCCATGTTGTCAGGGCATGCATGATGCAC
GTTATGAGGTGACGGTGCTAGGCAGTATTCCCTCAAAGTTTCATAGTCAGTATCATATTCATCATTGCAT
TCCTGCAAGAGAGAATTGAGACGCAATCCACACGCTGCGGCAACCTTCCGGCGTTCGTGGTCTATTTGCT
CTTGGACGTTGCAAACGTAAGTGTTGGATCCCGGTCGGCATCTACTCTATTCCTTTGCCCTCGGACGAGT
GCTGGGGCGTCGGTTTCCACTATCGGCGAGTACTTCTACACAGCCATCGGTCCAGACGGCCGCGCTTCTG
CGGGCGATTTGTGTACGCCCGACAGTCCCGGCTCCGGATCGGACGATTGCGTCGCATCGACCCTGCGCCC
AAGCTGCATCATCGAAATTGCCGTCAACCAAGCTCTGATAGAGTTGGTCAAGACCAATGCGGAGCATATA
CGCCCGGAGCCGCGGCGATCCTGCAAGCTCCGGATGCCTCCGCTCGAAGTAGCGCGTCTGCTGCTCCATA
CAAGCCAACCACGGCCTCCAGAAGAAGATGTTGGCGACCTCGTATTGGGAATCCCCGAACATCGCCTCGC
TCCAGTCAATGACCGCTGTTATGCGGCCATTGTCCGTCAGGACATTGTTGGAGCCGAAATCCGCGTGCAC
GAGGTGCCGGACTTCGGGGCAGTCCTCGGCCCAAAGCATCAGCTCATCGAGAGCCTGCGCGACGGACGCA
CTGACGGTGTCGTCCATCACAGTTTGCCAGTGATACACATGGGGATCAGCAATCGCGCATATGAAATCAC
GCCATGTAGTGTATTGACCGATTCCTTGCGGTCCGAATGGGCCGAACCCGCTCGTCTGGCTAAGATCGGC
CGCAGCGATCGCATCCATGGCCTCCGCGACCGGCTGCAGAACAGCGGGCAGTTCGGTTTCAGGCAGGTCT
TGCAACGTGACACCCTGTGCACGGCGGGAGATGCAATAGGTCAGGCTCTCGCTGAATTCCCCAATGTCAA
GCACTTCCGGAATCGGGAGCGCGGCCGATGCAAAGTGCCGATAAACATAACGATCTTTGTAGAAACCATC
GGCGCAGCTATTTACCCGCAGGACATATCCACGCCCTCCTACATCGAAGCTGAAAGCACGAGATTCTTCG
CCCTCCGAGAGCTGCATCAGGTCGGAGACGCTGTCGAACTTTTCGATCAGAAACTTCTCGACAGACGTCG
CGGTGAGTTCAGGCTTTTTCATATCGGGGTCGTCCTCTCCAAATGAAATGAACTTCCTTATATAGAGGAA
GGGTCTTGCGAAGGATAGTGGGATTGTGCGTCATCCCTTACGTCAGTGGAGATATCACATCAATCCACTT
GCTTTGAAGACGTGGTTGGAACGTCTTCTTTTTCCACGATGCTCCTCGTGGGTGGGGGTCCATCTTTGGG
ACCACTGTCGGCAGAGGCATCTTGAACGATAGCCTTTCCTTTATCGCAATGATGGCATTTGTAGGTGCCA
CCTTCCTTTTCTACTGTCCTTTTGATGAAGTGACAGATAGCTGGGCAATGGAATCCGAGGAGGTTTCCCG
ATATTACCCTTTGTTGAAAAGTCTCAATAGCCCTTTGGTCTTCTGAGACTGTATCTTTGATATTCTTGGA
GTAGACGAGAGTGTCGTGCTCCACCATGTTGACGGATCTCTAGGACGCGTCGACGCGTCCTAGAAGCTAA
TTCACTGGCCGTCGTTTTACAACGTCGTGACTGGGAAAACCCTGGCGTTACCCAACTTAATCGCCTTGCA
GCACATCCCCCTTTCGCCAGCTGGCGTAATAGCGAAGAGGCCCGCACCGATCGCCCTTCCCAACAGTTGC
GCAGCCTGAATG
[44 nt withheld, positions 12254-12297]
C
[141 nt withheld, positions 12299-12439]
CCTTTGACGTTGGAGTCCACGTTCTTT
[37 nt withheld, positions 12467-12503]
ACCCTATCTCGGGCTATTCTTTTGATTTATAAGGGATTTTGCCGATTTCGGAACCACCATCAAACAGGAT
TTTCGCCTGCTGGGGCAAACCAGCGTGGACCGCTTGCTGCAACTCTCTCAGGGCCAGGCGGTGAAGGGCA
ATCAGCTGTTGCCCGTCTCACTGGTGAAAAGAAAAACCACCCCAGTACATTAAAAACGTCCGCAATGTGT
TATTAAGTTGTCTAAGCGTCAATTTGTTTACACCACAATATATCCTGCCACCAGCCAGCCAACAGCTCCC
CGACCGGCAGCTCGGCACAAAATCACCACTCGATACAGGCAGCCCATCAGTCCGGGACGGCGTCAGCGGG
AGAGCCGTTGTAAGGCGGCAGACTTTGCTCATGTTACCGATGCTATTCGGAAGAACGGCAACTAAGCTGC
CGGGTTTGAAACACGGATGATCTCGCGGAGGGTAGCATGTTGATTGTAACGATGACAGAGCGTTGCTGCC
TGTGATCAAATATCATCTCCCTCGCAGAGATCCGAATTATCAGCCTTCTTATTCATTTCTCGCTTAACCG
TGACAGGCTGTCGATCTTGAGAACTATGCCGACATAATAGGAAATCGCTGGATAAAGCCGCTGAGGAAGC
TGAGTGGCGCTATTTCTTTAGAAGTGAACGTTGACGATATCAACTCCCCTATCCATTGCTCACCGAATGG
TACAGGTCGGGGACCCGAAGTTCCGACTGTCGGCCTGATGCATCCCCGGCTGATCGACCCCAGATCTGGG
GCTGAGAAAGCCCAGTAAGGAAACAACTGTAGGTTCGAGTCGCGAGATCCCCCGGAACCAAAGGAAGTAG
GTTAAACCCGCTCCGATCAGGCCGAGCCACGCCAGGCCGAGAACATTGGTTCCTGTAGGCATCGGGATTG
GCGGATCAAACACTAAAGCTACTGGAACGAGCAGAAGTCCTCCGGCCGCCAGTTGCCAGGCGGTAAAGGT
GAGCAGAGGCACGGGAGGTTGCCACTTGCGGGTCAGCACGGTTCCGAACGCCATGGAAACCGCCCCCGCC
AGGCCCGCTGCGACGCCGACAGGATCTAGCGCTGCGTTTGGTGTCAACACCAACAGCGCCACGCCCGCAG
TTCCGCAAATAGCCCCCAGGACCGCCATCAATCGTATCGGGCTACCTAGCAGAGCGGCAGAGATGAACAC
GACCATCAGCGGCTGCACAGCGCCTACCGTCGCCGCGACCCCGCCCGGCAGGCGGTAGACCGAAATAAAC
AACAAGCTCCAGAATAGCGAAATATTAAGTGCGCCGAGGATGAAGATGCGCATCCACCAGATTCCCGTTG
GAATCTGTCGGACGATCATCACGAGCAATAAACCCGCCGGCAACGCCCGCAGCAGCATACCGGCGACCCC
TCGGCCTCGCTGTTCGGGCTCCACGAAAACGCCGGACAGATGCGCCTTGTGAGCGTCCTTGGGGCCGTCC
TCCTGTTTGAAGACCGACAGCCCAATGATCTCGCCGTCGATGTAGGCGCCGAATGCCACGGCATCTCGCA
ACCGTTCAGCGAACGCCTCCATGGGCTTTTTCTCCTCGTGCTCGTAAACGGACCCGAACATCTCTGGAGC
TTTCTTCAGGGCCGACAATCGGATCTCGCGGAAATCCTGCACGTCGGCCGCTCCAAGCCGTCGAATCTGA
GCCTTAATCACAATTGTCAATTTTAATCCTCTGTTTATCGGCAGTTCGTAGAGCGCGCCGTGCGTCCCGA
GCGATACTGAGCGAAGCAAGTGCGTCGAGCAGTGCCCGCTTGTTCCTGAAATGCCAGTAAAGCGCTGGCT
GCTGAACCCCCAGCCGGAACTGACCCCACAAGGCCCTAGCGTTTGCAATGCACCAGGTCATCATTGACCC
AGGCGTGTTCCACCAGGCCGCTGCCTCGCAACTCTTCGCAGGCTTCGCCGACCTGCTCGCGCCACTTCTT
CACGCGGGTGGAATCCGATCCGCACATGAGGCGGAAGGTTTCCAGCTTGAGCGGGTACGGCTCCCGGTGC
GAGCTGAAATAGTCGAACATCCGTCGGGCCGTCGGCGACAGCTTGCGGTACTTCTCCCATATGAATTTCG
TGTAGTGGTCGCCAGCAAACAGCACGACGATTTCCTCGTCGATCAGGACCTGGCAACGGGACGTTTTCTT
GCCACGGTCCAGGACGCGGAAGCGGTGCAGCAGCGACACCGATTCCAGGTGCCCAACGCGGTCGGACGTG
AAGCCCATCGCCGTCGCCTGTAGGCGCGACAGGCATTCCTCGGCCTTCGTGTAATACCGGCCATTGATCG
ACCAGCCCAGGTCCTGGCAAAGCTCGTAGAACGTGAAGGTGATCGGCTCGCCGATAGGGGTGCGCTTCGC
GTACTCCAACACCTGCTGCCACACCAGTTCGTCATCGTCGGCCCGCAGCTCGACGCCGGTGTAGGTGATC
TTCACGTCCTTGTTGACGTGGAAAATGACCTTGTTTTGCAGCGCCTCGCGCGGGATTTTCTTGTTGCGCG
TGGTGAACAGGGCAGAGCGGGCCGTGTCGTTTGGCATCGCTCGCATCGTGTCCGGCCACGGCGCAATATC
GAACAAGGAAAGCTGCATTTCCTTGATCTGCTGCTTCGTGTGTTTCAGCAACGCGGCCTGCTTGGCCTCG
CTGACCTGTTTTGCCAGGTCCTCGCCGGCGGTTTTTCGCTTCTTGGTCGTCATAGTTCCTCGCGTGTCGA
TGGTCATCGACTTCGCCAAACCTGCCGCCTCCTGTTCGAGACGACGCGAACGCTCCACGGCGGCCGATGG
CGCGGGCAGGGCAGGGGGAGCCAGTTGCACGCTGTCGCGCTCGATCTTGGCCGTAGCTTGCTGGACCATC
GAGCCGACGGACTGGAAGGTTTCGCGGGGCGCACGCATGACGGTGCGGCTTGCGATGGTTTCGGCATCCT
CGGCGGAAAACCCCGCGTCGATCAGTTCTTGCCTGTATGCCTTCCGGTCAAACGTCCGATTCATTCACCC
TCCTTGCGGGATTGCCCCGACTCACGCCGGGGCAATGTGCCCTTATTCCTGATTTGACCCGCCTGGTGCC
TTGGTGTCCAGATAATCCACCTTATCGGCAATGAAGTCGGTCCCGTAGACCGTCTGGCCGTCCTTCTCGT
ACTTGGTATTCCGAATCTTGCCCTGCACGAATACCAGCGACCCCTTGCCCAAATACTTGCCGTGGGCCTC
GGCCTGAGAGCCAAAACACTTGATGCGGAAGAAGTCGGTGCGCTCCTGCTTGTCGCCGGCATCGTTGCGC
CACATCTAGGTACTAAAACAATTCATCCAGTAAAATATAATATTTTATTTTCTCCCAATCAGGCTTGATC
CCCAGTAAGTCAAAAAATAGCTCGACATACTGTTCTTCCCCGATATCCTCCCTGATCGACCGGACGCAGA
AGGCAATGTCATACCACTTGTCCGCCCTGCCGCTTCTCCCAAGATCAATAAAGCCACTTACTTTGCCATC
TTTCACAAAGATGTTGCTGTCTCCCAGGTCGCCGTGGGAAAAGACAAGTTCCTCTTCGGGCTTTTCCGTC
TTTAAAAAATCATACAGCTCGCGCGGATCTTTAAATGGAGTGTCTTCTTCCCAGTTTTCGCAATCCACAT
CGGCCAGATCGTTATTCAGTAAGTAATCCAATTCGGCTAAGCGGCTGTCTAAGCTATTCGTATAGGGACA
ATCCGATATGTCGATGGAGTGAAAGAGCCTGATGCACTCCGCATACAGCTCGATAATCTTTTCAGGGCTT
TGTTCATCTTCATACTCTTCCGAGCAAAGGACGCCATCGGCCTCACTCATGAGCAGATTGCTCCAGCCAT
CATGCCGTTCAAAGTGCAGGACCTTTGGAACAGGCAGCTTTCCTTCCAGCCATAGCATCATGTCCTTTTC
CCGTTCCACATCATAGGTGGTCCCTTTATACCGGCTGTCCGTCATTTTTAAATATAGGTTTTCATTTTCT
CCCACCAGCTTATATACCTTAGCAGGAGACATTCCTTCCGTATCTTTTACGCAGCGGTATTTTTCGATCA
GTTTTTTCAATTCCGGTGATATTCTCATTTTAGCCATTTATTATTTCCTTCCTCTTTTCTACAGTATTTA
AAGATACCCCAAGAAGCTAATTATAACAAGACGAACTCCAATTCACTGTTCCTTGCATTCTAAAACCTTA
AATACCAGAAAACAGCTTTTTCAAAGTTGTTTTCAAAGTTGGCGTATAACATAGTATCGACGGAGCCGAT
TTTGAAACCACAATTATGGGTGATGCTGCCAACTTACTGATTTAGTGTATGATGGTGTTTTTGAGGTGCT
CCAGTGGCTTCTGTTTCTATCAGCTGTCCCTCCTGTTCAGCTACTGACGGGGTGGTGCGTAACGGCAAAA
GCACCGCCGGACATCAGCGCTATCTCTGCTCTCACTGCCGTAAAACATGGCAACTGCAGTTCACTTACAC
CGCTTCTCAACCCGGTACGCACCAGAAAATCATTGATATGGCCATGAATGGCGTTGGATGCCGGGCAACA
GCCCGCATTATGGGCGTTGGCCTCAACACGATTTTACGTCACTTAAAAAACTCAGGCCGCAGTCGGTAAC
CTCGCGCATACAGCCGGGCAGTGACGTCATCGTCTGCGCGGAAATGGACGAACAGTGGGGCTATGTCGGG
GCTAAATCGCGCCAGCGCTGGCTGTTTTACGCGTATGACAGTCTCCGGAAGACGGTTGTTGCGCACGTAT
TCGGTGAACGCACTATGGCGACGCTGGGGCGTCTTATGAGCCTGCTGTCACCCTTTGACGTGGTGATATG
GATGACGGATGGCTGGCCGCTGTATGAATCCCGCCTGAAGGGAAAGCTGCACGTAATCAGCAAGCGATAT
ACGCAGCGAATTGAGCGGCATAACCTGAATCTGAGGCAGCACCTGGCACGGCTGGGACGGAAGTCGCTGT
CGTTCTCAAAATCGGTGGAGCTGCATGACAAAGTCATCGGGCATTATCTGAACATAAAACACTATCAATA
AGTTGGAGTCATTACCCAATTATGATAGAATTTACAAGCTATAAGGTTATTGTCCTGGGTTTCAAGCATT
AGTCCATGCAAGTTTTTATGCTTTGCCCATTCTATAGATATATTGATAAGCGCGCTGCCTATGCCTTGCC
CCCTGAAATCCTTACATACGGCGATATCTTCTATATAAAAGATATATTATCTTATCAGTATTGTCAATAT
ATTCAAGGCAATCTGCCTCCTCATCCTCTTCATCCTCTTCGTCTTGGTAGCTTTTTAAATATGGCGCTTC
ATAGAGTAATTCTGTAAAGGTCCAATTCTCGTTTTCATACCTCGGTATAATCTTACCTATCACCTCAAAT
GGTTCGCTGGGTTTATCGCACCCCCGAACACGAGCACGGCACCCGCGACCACTATGCCAAGAATGCCCAA
GGTAAAAATTGCCGGCCCCGCCATGAAGTCCGTGAATGCCCCGACGGCCGAAGTGAAGGGCAGGCCGCCA
CCCAGGCCGCCGCCCTCACTGCCCGGCACCTGGTCGCTGAATGTCGATGCCAGCACCTGCGGCACGTCAA
TGCTTCCGGGCGTCGCGCTCGGGCTGATCGCCCATCCCGTTACTGCCCCGATCCCGGCAATGGCAAGGAC
TGCCAGCGCTGCCATTTTTGGGGTGAGGCCGTTCGCGGCCGAGGGGCGCAGCCCCTGGGGGGATGGGAGG
CCCGCGTTAGCGGGCCGGGAGGGTTCGAGAAGGGGGGGCACCCCCCTTCGGCGTGCGCGGTCACGCGCAC
AGGGCGCAGCCCTGGTTAAAAACAAGGTTTATAAATATTGGTTTAAAAGCAGGTTAAAAGACAGGTTAGC
GGTGGCCGAAAAACGGGCGGAAACCCTTGCAAATGCTGGATTTTCTGCCTGTGGACAGCCCCTCAAATGT
CAATAGGTGCGCCCCTCATCTGTCAGCACTCTGCCCCTCAAGTGTCAAGGATCGCGCCCCTCATCTGTCA
GTAGTCGCGCCCCTCAAGTGTCAATACCGCAGGGCACTTATCCCCAGGCTTGTCCACATCATCTGTGGGA
AACTCGCGTAAAATCAGGCGTTTTCGCCGATTTGCGAGGCTGGCCAGCTCCACGTCGCCGGCCGAAATCG
AGCCTGCCCCTCATCTGTCAACGCCGCGCCGGGTGAGTCGGCCCCTCAAGTGTCAACGTCCGCCCCTCAT
CTGTCAGTGAGGGCCAAGTTTTCCGCGAGGTATCCACAACGCCGGCGGCCGCGGTGTCTCGCACACGGCT
TCGACGGCGTTTCTGGCGCGTTTGCAGGGCCATAGACGGCCGCCAGCCCAGCGGCGAGGGCAACCAGCCC
GG
Features (pLannotate 1.2.2; 45 found; start..end, strand, type, name):
     12..107     -  CDS            traI (fragment): TRAI6_ECOLX - Experimental evidence at protein level: Swiss-Prot protein existence level 1. The initiation process of transfer DNA synthesis requires the interaction of at least three plasmid-specific components (TraH, I, and J) at the transfer origin resulting in the assembly of a specialised nucleoprotein complex - the relaxosome. Site- and strand-specific cleavage at the transfer origin is dependent on TraI and TraJ. From Escherichia coli.
    145..516     -  CDS            traJ: oriT-recognizing protein; traJ
    549..658     -  oriT           oriT: incP origin of transfer
    790..980     +  rep_origin     ori (fragment): high-copy-number ColE1/pMB1/pBR322/pUC origin of replication
   1339..1989    -  CDS            TetR: tetracycline resistance regulatory protein; tetR
   2095..2344    +  CDS            TcR (fragment): tetracycline efflux protein; tetA; confers resistance to tetracycline
   2454..2478    -  misc_feature   RB T-DNA repeat: right border repeat from nopaline C58 T-DNA
   2634..2817    +  promoter       NOS promoter: nopaline synthase promoter NOS promoter
   2838..3632    +  CDS            NeoR/KanR: aminoglycoside phosphotransferase from Tn5; aph(3')-II (or nptII); confers resistance to neomycin, kanamycin, and G418 (Geneticin®)
   3653..3802    +  CDS            ble (fragment): BLE_KLEPN - Experimental evidence at protein level: Swiss-Prot protein existence level 1. Binding protein with a strong affinity to the bleomycin family of antibiotics. Binds to CL990; an antimitotic-antibiotic compound. From Klebsiella pneumoniae.
   3809..4015    +  CDS            ocd (fragment): OCD_AGRFC - Experimental evidence at protein level: Swiss-Prot protein existence level 1. Catalyzes the conversion of L-ornithine into L-proline with release of ammonia. Is involved in the utilization of nopaline, a catabolic pathway that proceeds through L-arginine and L-ornithine to L-proline. Nopaline is a predominant opine in plant cells transformed with Ti plasmid pTiC58. From Agrobacterium fabrum (strain C58 / ATCC 33970) (Agrobacterium tumefaciens (strain C58)).
   4022..4274    +  terminator     NOS terminator: nopaline synthase terminator and poly(A) signal
   4278..4721    +  CDS            M13 gene III (fragment) (sequence partly withheld): pIII; III; minor coat protein
   4720..4810    +  CDS            lacI (fragment): lac repressor; lacI; The lac repressor binds to the lac operator to inhibit transcription in E. coli. This inhibition can be relieved by adding lactose or isopropyl-β-D-thiogalactopyranoside (IPTG).
   4823..4844    +  protein_bind   CAP binding site: CAP binding activates transcription in the presence of cAMP. E. coli catabolite activator protein
   4859..4889    +  promoter       lac promoter: promoter for the E. coli lac operon
   4893..4915    +  protein_bind   lac operator (fragment): The lac repressor binds to the lac operator to inhibit transcription in E. coli. This inhibition can be relieved by adding lactose or isopropyl-β-D-thiogalactopyranoside (IPTG). lac repressor encoded by lacI
   4968..5220    -  terminator     NOS terminator: nopaline synthase terminator and poly(A) signal
   5295..5319    +  protein_bind   attB2: mutant version of attB; recombination site for the Gateway® BP reaction BP Clonase™
   5339..6088    -  CDS            APX1: APX1_ARATH - Experimental evidence at protein level: Swiss-Prot protein existence level 1. Plays a key role in hydrogen peroxide removal. Constitutes a central component of the reactive oxygen gene network. From Arabidopsis thaliana (Mouse-ear cress).
   6109..6133    -  protein_bind   attB1: mutant version of attB; recombination site for the Gateway® BP reaction BP Clonase™
   6192..6722    -  CDS            IBMP_FMVD (fragment): Protein inferred from homology: Swiss-Prot protein existence level 3. Enhances the translation of downstream ORFs on polycistronic mRNAs derived from figwort mosaic virus. From Figwort mosaic virus (strain DxS) (FMV).
   6733..6753    -  misc_feature   MCS (fragment): pUC18/19 multiple cloning site
   7244..7585    +  promoter       CaMV 35S promoter: strong constitutive promoter from cauliflower mosaic virus
   7611..7635    +  protein_bind   attB1: mutant version of attB; recombination site for the Gateway® BP reaction BP Clonase™
   8076..8804    +  CDS            cEGFP: cEGFP is a basic (constitutively fluorescent) green fluorescent protein published in 2008, derived from Aequorea victoria.
   9151..9175    -  protein_bind   attB2: mutant version of attB; recombination site for the Gateway® BP reaction BP Clonase™
   9207..9459    +  terminator     NOS terminator: nopaline synthase terminator and poly(A) signal
   9888..10140   -  terminator     NOS terminator: nopaline synthase terminator and poly(A) signal
  10164..10592   -  CDS            nos (fragment): DHNO_AGRT7 - Protein inferred from homology: Swiss-Prot protein existence level 3. From Agrobacterium tumefaciens (strain T37).
  10608..11633   -  CDS            HygR: aminoglycoside phosphotransferase from E. coli; aph(4)-Ia; confers resistance to hygromycin
  11643..11987   -  promoter       CaMV 35S promoter: strong constitutive promoter from cauliflower mosaic virus
  11644..11690   -  promoter       minimal CaMV 35S promoter: minimal 35S promoter from cauliflower mosaic virus
  12101..12256   +  CDS            lacZα (fragment) (sequence partly withheld): LacZα fragment of β-galactosidase; lacZ fragment
  12254..12554   +  rep_origin     M13 ori (fragment) (sequence partly withheld): M13 bacteriophage origin of replication; arrow indicates direction of (+) strand synthesis
  12555..12685   +  CDS            lacI (fragment): lac repressor; lacI; The lac repressor binds to the lac operator to inhibit transcription in E. coli. This inhibition can be relieved by adding lactose or isopropyl-β-D-thiogalactopyranoside (IPTG).
  12739..12763   -  misc_feature   LB T-DNA repeat: left border repeat from nopaline C58 T-DNA
  14220..14339   -  CDS            tetR (fragment): TETR1_ECOLX - Experimental evidence at protein level: Swiss-Prot protein existence level 1. TetR is the repressor of the tetracycline resistance element; its N-terminal region forms a helix-turn-helix structure and binds DNA. Binding of tetracycline to TetR reduces the repressor affinity for the tetracycline resistance gene (tetA) promoter operator sites. From Escherichia coli.
  14359..15507   -  CDS            trfA: trans-acting replication protein that binds to and activates oriV
  15806..16600   -  CDS            KanR: aminoglycoside phosphotransferase; aphA-3; confers resistance to kanamycin
  16792..17559   +  mobile_element IS1: prokaryotic transposable element IS1
  17568..17717   -  CDS            satA (fragment): STA_BACSU - Also known as yyaR. Experimental evidence at protein level: Swiss-Prot protein existence level 1. Involved in resistance to streptothricin, a broad-spectrum antibiotic produced by streptomycetes. Detoxifies streptothricin via acetylation of the beta amino group of the first beta-lysyl moiety of streptothricin. From Bacillus subtilis (strain 168).
  17716..17910   -  CDS            satA (fragment): STA_BACSU - Also known as yyaR. Experimental evidence at protein level: Swiss-Prot protein existence level 1. Involved in resistance to streptothricin, a broad-spectrum antibiotic produced by streptomycetes. Detoxifies streptothricin via acetylation of the beta amino group of the first beta-lysyl moiety of streptothricin. From Bacillus subtilis (strain 168).
  17913..18188   -  CDS            klaC (fragment): KLAC_ECOLX - Also known as telB. Protein predicted: Swiss-Prot protein existence level 4. Belongs to the kla operon, which is associated with cryptic tellurite resistance, and IncW plasmid fertility inhibition. From Escherichia coli.
  18252..8       -  rep_origin     oriV (across the origin): incP origin of replication
