[The description below was written by a language model from this plasmid's Addgene catalogue record and pLannotate feature annotations shown in this document.]
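Description:
pGem-nHyPer:cAPX is a large plant-expression binary vector built on pGemini, an in-house bidirectional derivative of the Gateway binary vector pGWB2. The backbone carries broad-host-range IncP elements (oriV, the replication protein gene trfA, and oriT with traJ for mobilisation), consistent with propagation in both E. coli and Agrobacterium, and a bacterial kanamycin resistance gene (aphA-3) for selection. Nopaline-type right and left T-DNA border repeats enclose the plant payload. This includes two plant selection cassettes: NOS promoter–NeoR/KanR–NOS terminator for kanamycin and CaMV 35S–HygR–NOS terminator for hygromycin.

Between these markers sit two divergently oriented expression units driven by back-to-back constitutive promoters. In the feature table, a Figwort Mosaic Virus-derived region (annotated only as a viral coding fragment) lies upstream of the Arabidopsis APX1 coding sequence. APX1 is flanked by attB1/attB2 Gateway sites and ends in a NOS terminator. It encodes cytosolic ascorbate peroxidase, a hydrogen peroxide scavenger. On the opposite strand, a CaMV 35S promoter drives a second attB-flanked insert with its own NOS terminator. This insert contains a GFP-family sequence detected as cEGFP and corresponds to HyPer2, a genetically encoded fluorescent H2O2 sensor. The catalogue lists SV40 nuclear localisation signals at both termini, though these are not annotated in the table.

The record is internally inconsistent about targeting. The purpose line says stromal HyPer2, whereas the construct name and insert field indicate nuclear HyPer2. The sequenced record (about 18.9 kb) is also somewhat shorter than the stated total size. The design allows nuclear H2O2 to be imaged while peroxide-scavenging capacity is raised in the cytosol, supporting studies of H2O2 movement between compartments in high-light signalling.
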