Addgene plasmid #84736: pGem-nHyPer:cAPX
Purpose: Simultaneous expresion of stromal HyPer2 and cytosolic Ascorbate peroxidase (APX) in plant cells
Depositing lab: Philip Mullineaux. Depositing organization: University of Essex. Publication: Photosynthesis-dependent H2O2 transfer from chloroplasts to nuclei provides a high-light signalling mechanism. Exposito-Rodriguez M, Laissue PP, Yvon-Durocher G, Smirnoff N, Mullineaux PM. Nat Commun. 2017 Jun 29;8(1):49. doi: 10.1038/s41467-017-00074-w. PubMed 28663550.
Backbone
  Vector backbone: pGemini (Dr. Andrew Simkin)
  Backbone manufacturer: pGWB2
  Backbone size w/o insert (bp): 16636
  Total vector size (bp): 19435
  Modifications to backbone: bi-directional vector built in house where the expression of two transgenes is driven by back-to-back CaMV35s and Figwort Mosaic Virus (FMV) constitutive promoters.
  Vector type: Plant Expression
  Selectable markers: Hygromycin ; Kanamycin
Growth in bacteria
  Bacterial resistance: Kanamycin, 50 μg/mL
  Growth temperature: 37°C
  Growth strain: NEB Stable
  Copy number: Unknown
Gene/Insert 1
  Gene/Insert name: APX1 (alt name: AT1G07890)
  Species: A. thaliana (mustard weed)
  Insert size (bp): 753
  Entrez Gene: APX1 (a.k.a. AT1G07890, ASCORBATE PEROXIDASE, ATAPX01, ATAPX1, CS1, F24B9.2, F24B9_2, MEE6, ascorbate peroxidase 1, maternal effect embryo arrest 6)
  Promoter: pFMV/p35S
  Cloning method: Gateway Cloning
  Sequencing primers: 5′ pFMV34S atcgagcagcagctggcttgtgg/pCaM35S catcgttgaagatgcctctgc
Gene/Insert 2
  Gene/Insert name: HyPer2 targeted to nucleus
  Promoter: pFMV/p35S
  Tag / fusion protein: NLS-SV40 (N terminal on insert); NLS-SV40 (C terminal on insert)
  Cloning method: Gateway Cloning
  Sequencing primers: 5′ pFMV34S atcgagcagcagctggcttgtgg/pCaM35S catcgttgaagatgcctctgc
Terms and licenses: Academic/Nonprofit Terms; Industry Terms: Not Available to Industry
How to cite: pGem-nHyPer:cAPX was a gift from Philip Mullineaux (Addgene plasmid # 84736 ; http://n2t.net/addgene:84736 ; RRID:Addgene_84736)
